Addgene plasmid #33168: pDMG4b
Depositing lab: David Bartel. Depositing organization: Whitehead Institute for Biomedical Research. Publication: Weak seed-pairing stability and high target-site abundance decrease the proficiency of lsy-6 and other microRNAs. Garcia DM, Baek D, Shin C, Bell GW, Grimson A, Bartel DP. Nat Struct Mol Biol. 2011 Sep 11;18(10):1139-46. doi: 10.1038/nsmb.2115. PubMed 21909094.
Backbone
  Vector backbone: pIS1
  Backbone manufacturer: Addgene (#12179)
  Backbone size w/o insert (bp): 4085
  Vector type: Mammalian Expression, Luciferase
Growth in bacteria
  Bacterial resistance: Ampicillin, 100 μg/mL
  Growth temperature: 37°C
  Growth strain: DH5alpha
  Copy number: High Copy
Gene/Insert
  Gene/Insert name: ptp-1 3'UTR
  Species: C. elegans (nematode)
  Mutation: miR-142 sites: CacTaCa, aCacTaCa
  GenBank ID: NM_065331.2
  Entrez Gene: ptp-1 (a.k.a. C48D5.2)
  Tag / fusion protein: Luciferase (N terminal on backbone)
  Cloning method: Restriction Enzyme; 5′ cloning site XbaI (not destroyed); 3′ cloning site EagI (not destroyed)
  Sequencing primers: 5′ Rluc-F; 3′ EBV Reverse
Terms and licenses: Academic/Nonprofit Terms; Industry Terms: Not Available to Industry
How to cite: pDMG4b was a gift from David Bartel (Addgene plasmid # 33168 ; http://n2t.net/addgene:33168 ; RRID:Addgene_33168)
