[The description below was written by a language model from this plasmid's Addgene catalogue record.]
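Description:
pDMG4b is a mammalian luciferase reporter plasmid built on the pIS1 backbone (about 4.1 kb without insert), designed to measure microRNA-mediated repression through a 3′ untranslated region. It is maintained in E. coli as a high-copy plasmid under ampicillin selection. The record does not list the origin of replication or the promoter that drives the reporter. The use of an Rluc forward sequencing primer suggests that the backbone's luciferase is the Renilla enzyme, although this is not stated explicitly.

The insert is the 3′UTR of the Caenorhabditis elegans gene ptp-1 (C48D5.2), cloned between XbaI and EagI sites, both retained, immediately downstream of the luciferase open reading frame. The catalogue lists luciferase as an N-terminal "tag", but in practice the UTR is not translated. It acts as the regulatory tail of the luciferase transcript, so any change in mRNA stability or translation caused by elements in the UTR shows up as a change in luciferase activity. In this version the UTR has been mutated so that it contains two miR-142 sites. The mixed-case notation in the record appears to mark the substituted nucleotides, implying that the native microRNA sites were converted to match a different microRNA seed.

The associated study examined why lsy-6 and some other microRNAs target poorly, focusing on seed-pairing stability and target-site abundance. Constructs like this one are typically transfected into cultured mammalian cells together with a microRNA and a normalising reporter, to compare how well different seed-matched sites work within the same UTR context.
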