>Addgene plasmid #33168 | pDMG4b | depositor partial sequence | sequence record 39251 | ptp-1 3' UTR - miR-142 sites: CacTaCa, aCacTaCa
GCTTTTATCCAAAAAATACATATATCGTTTTTGTTTCTTCAAATTCTTCTTCCCATCGAACTCTCATGAA
TCACGGATCCCGCGAGGTGCTAGCTATTTTTGCCTTTTTTCTTTCTTCTTTTTTTTATTGCATAGTTAAT
TAGCTATTGTTTTCCTACACAAAACTAGTCAATGTTTTAAGTAATTAAATATCATCATTTAATATTTCAA
CAAAAAATCTATCTCAATGGGTCACCCGATGTGATTTTCGTACCAATTGTTCCCCATCACTACGTCATAA
TTGTACCACCCCCCCCCATCTTTCATGTACGAAAAATCGCCCAAACTTGTATGTAAAAAAAACAAAAAAG
TCCTCTCAAATCATCACAAACTTTCCTTCTTTTTCATATAAAATGTTACAGTCTGTGTTTCCATTGCACT
ACAAAAAAGTGTGATCGGGGAAAAAGAAACGGGGCTACATGATCGGGAAAGTGTGAACAGTTTGCTTGAT
TTCGGAAATCACCAGGTTTCAAAATTTCTAAATAAAATTGGAAGGGAAGGGAAGGGAAGGGAAAAGAGAA
ATATATATAAATATATAGAACCCAAGAAAAAATGGAACAAAAAAAACGGAGAATGAGGTGTTTAGATGAA
CGAAAAAATGCAAATTTTTAGAGTTTCGTCGATCCAGCGAATAAAATCGAAACTTCGAAAAAAAAAAAGA
GACACTGCCTATTAGAAAACAAAAAAAAACATTTCACAAAAAAAATTAGATGGGGGTGAGGGACGAAGAG
TAGATCAGAAAATTGTGAAAAAGAAAATATTTTTACATCGGTTTTCCATAACAAAACGGTACATAAAATG
ATGGAGAGAATCGAGGGGAATGATCAAGGAATGGGACATGGCCTGCCATGAGACAAAAGACGNTTCNCAA
TACACAANTAGAGCGGGGGATAGAAGANTAGAAGAAGCTTATTCCAGTGNTTATGGGGCTATTTATATGA
TGTAGAAAAACACTACAATGTATTTTTATACATNTTCCCCC
