>Addgene plasmid #33168 | pDMG4b | addgene partial sequence | sequence record 41319 | Rluc-F 5'-ccaggattcttttccaatgc-3'
GAATTTGTCAAAGGTAAAAGGTCTTCATTTTTTCGCAAGAAGATGCACCTGCATGAAATGGGAAAATATA
TCAAATCGTTCGTTGAGCGAGTTCTCAAAAATGAACAATAATTCTAGGAGCTCTATACCGGTCTCGATAT
CACTACTAGTGTTCTAGAGCTTTTATCCAAAAAATACATATATCGTTTTTGTTTCTTCAAATTCTTCTTC
CCATCGAACTCTCATGAATCACGGATCCCGCGAGGTGCTAGCTATTTTTGCCTTTTTTCTTTCTTCTTTT
TTTTATTGCATAGTTAATTAGCTATTGTTTTCCTACACAAAACTAGTCAATGTTTTAAGTAATTAAATAT
CATCATTTAATATTTCAACAAAAAATCTATCTCAATGGGTCACCCGATGTGATTTTCGTACCAATTGTTC
CCCATCACTACGTCATAATTGTACCACCCCCCCCCATCTTTCATGTACGAAAAATCGCCCAAACTTGTAT
GTAAAAAAAACAAAAAAGTCCTCTCAAATCATCACAAACTTTCCTTCTTTTTCATATAAAATGTTACAGT
CTGTGTTTCCATTGCACTACAAAAAAGTGTGATCGGGGAAAAAGAAACGGGGCTACATGATCGGGAAAGT
GTGAACAGTTTGCTTGATTTCGGAAATCACCAGGTTTCAAAATTTCTAAATAAAATTGGAAGGGAAGGGA
AGGGAAGGGAAAAGAGAAATATATATAAATATATAGAACCCAAGAAAAAATGGAACAAAAAAAACGGAGA
ATGAGGTGTTTAGATGAACGAAAAAATGCAAATTTTTAGAGTTTCGTCGATCCAGCGAATAAAATCGAAA
CTTCGAAAAAAAAA
