>Addgene plasmid #33168 | pDMG4b | addgene partial sequence | sequence record 42631 | EBV-rev 5'-GTGGTTTGTCCAAACTCATC-3'
CGGCCGGGGGGAAATGTATAAAAATACATTGTAGTGTTTTTCTACATCATATAAATAGCCCCATAAGCAC
TGGAATAAGCTTCTTCTAGTCTTCTATCCCCCGCTCTAGTTGTGTATTGTGAAGCGTCTTTTGTCTCATG
GCAGGCCATGTCCCATTCCTTGATCATTCCCCTCGATTCTCTCCATCATTTTATGTACCGTTTTGTTATG
GAAAACCGATGTAAAAATATTTTCTTTTTCACAATTTTCTGATCTACTCTTCGTCCCTCACCCCCATCTA
ATTTTTTTTGTGAAATGTTTTTTTTTGTTTTCTAATAGGCAGTGTCTCTTTTTTTTTTTCGAAGTTTCGA
TTTTATTCGCTGGATCGACGAAACTCTAAAAATTTGCATTTTTTCGTTCATCTAAACACCTCATTCTCCG
TTTTTTTTGTTCCATTTTTTCTTGGGTTCTATATATTTATATATATTTCTCTTTTCCCTTCCCTTCCCTT
CCCTTCCAATTTTATTTAGAAATTTTGAAACCTGGTGATTTCCGAAATCAAGCAAACTGTTCACACTTTC
CCGATCATGTAGCCCCGTTTCTTTTTCCCCGATCACACTTTTTTGTAGTGCAATGGAAACACAGACTGTA
ACATTTTATATGAAAAAGAAGGAAAGTTTGTGATGATTTGAGAGGACTTTTTTGTTTTTTTTACATACAA
GTTTGGGCGATTTTTCGTACATGAAAGATGGGGGGGGGTGGTACAATTATGACGTAGTGATGGGGAACAA
TTGGTACGAAAATCACATCGGG
